>Addgene plasmid #158894 | JGI_017981 | addgene full sequence | sequence record 317616 | Addgene NGS Result
TAATACGACTCACTATAGGGGAATTGTGAGCGGATAACAATTCCCCTCTAGAAATAATTTTGTTTAACTT
TAAGAAGGAGATATACCATGGGCAGCAGCCATCATCATCATCATCACAGCAGCGGCCTGGTGCCGCGCGG
CAGCCATATGGCTTCAACCGCGACGACCAGTCTGCGCAACGCATATCGCTTACAAGATACTGTGATTCTG
TCTGCCACCGCAGTTGAGGCCCCAGAACGTGTCACCAGCGCTTGGATTGACGAGCAACTCAGCGAGACCT
ATTCACGGCTAAGCATGACCCCGGGCAAGTTTGAGGAACTGGCAGGTGTCGTGGCTCGCCGCTGGTGGCC
CAGTGGCGTCTCCTTTATAGATGGAGCAGCAGAAGCAGGGGCAAAAGCTCTCGCAGAAGCCGGCGTGGAA
CCGGGACAAGTGGGGCTTCTGATTAATACCAGCGTTTCTAAAGATCACCTTGAACCATCTGCAGCTGTCC
AAGTACATGACGCGATTGGCCTGCCGGCTACCTGTCTGAATTTTGATATTTCCAACGCCTGTCTTGGCTT
TATAAACGGAATGCAGGTGGCTGGAACTATGATTGATGCGGGGCAGATTGATTACGCCCTGATTGTGAAC
AGTGAGAATATACGGGGATTACAGGAGAAAGCGATCGCACGCCTGCAGCGTCCGGAGACCACGGTTGCGG
AAGTTCGTGAGCAGTTTGCCACATTAACCCTGGGTTGTGGGGCGACCGCTATGGTTTTGGGCCGGGGAGA
CCAAAGCTCGGGGGGTCATCGCCTCTTAGGGGGTACTCATAAAAGTGCAACGCATCATCATGATCTCTGT
GTTGGCGATCTTTCGTTTATGAGAACCGACACACGCGGTCTGTTTGAGGCAGGATTAGCACTGGCTCTCG
AAACCTTCGAAGACTCCGCGGAAGAGTTTGGATGGCATGAGGTCGACCACTTAGTCAGCCATCAGACTTC
TCTGGTGCATATAGCTGCGCTATGCGCTCGCCTGGGGCTGGATCAGGCGAAATTTCCTCTTAGCCTGCCA
GAATTTGGTAATATGGGCCCAGCCGCGGCGCCGTTTACATTAGCTACCAGCCAGGATCGTTTTGAACCAG
GAGATAGAGTTATGATGCTCGGAATTGGCTCAGGTCTCAACACATCATTCGCCGATATCCTTTGGTGACT
CGAGCACCACCACCACCACCACTGAGATCCGGCTGCTAACAAAGCCCGAAAGGAAGCTGAGTTGGCTGCT
GCCACCGCTGAGCAATAACTAGCATAACCCCTTGGGGCCTCTAAACGGGTCTTGAGGGGTTTTTTGCTGA
AAGGAGGAACTATATCCGGATTGGCGAATGGG
[124 nt withheld, positions 1363-1486]
C
[91 nt withheld, positions 1488-1578]
A
[49 nt withheld, positions 1580-1628]
CCTTTGACGTTGGAGTCCACGTTCTTT
[37 nt withheld, positions 1656-1692]
ACCCTATCTCGGTCTATTCTTTTGATTTATAAGGGATTTTGCCGATTTCGGCCTATTGGTTAAAAAATGA
GCTGATTTAACAAAAATTTAACGCGAATTTTAACAAAATATTAACGCTTACAATTTAGGTGGCACTTTTC
GGGGAAATGTGCGCGGAACCCCTATTTGTTTATTTTTCTAAATACATTCAAATATGTATCCGCTCATGAA
TTAATTCTTAGAAAAACTCATCGAGCATCAAATGAAACTGCAATTTATTCATATCAGGATTATCAATACC
ATATTTTTGAAAAAGCCGTTTCTGTAATGAAGGAGAAAACTCACCGAGGCAGTTCCATAGGATGGCAAGA
TCCTGGTATCGGTCTGCGATTCCGACTCGTCCAACATCAATACAACCTATTAATTTCCCCTCGTCAAAAA
TAAGGTTATCAAGTGAGAAATCACCATGAGTGACGACTGAATCCGGTGAGAATGGCAAAAGTTTATGCAT
TTCTTTCCAGACTTGTTCAACAGGCCAGCCATTACGCTCGTCATCAAAATCACTCGCATCAACCAAACCG
TTATTCATTCGTGATTGCGCCTGAGCGAGACGAAATACGCGATCGCTGTTAAAAGGACAATTACAAACAG
GAATCGAATGCAACCGGCGCAGGAACACTGCCAGCGCATCAACAATATTTTCACCTGAATCAGGATATTC
TTCTAATACCTGGAATGCTGTTTTCCCGGGGATCGCAGTGGTGAGTAACCATGCATCATCAGGAGTACGG
ATAAAATGCTTGATGGTCGGAAGAGGCATAAATTCCGTCAGCCAGTTTAGTCTGACCATCTCATCTGTAA
CATCATTGGCAACGCTACCTTTGCCATGTTTCAGAAACAACTCTGGCGCATCGGGCTTCCCATACAATCG
ATAGATTGTCGCACCTGATTGCCCGACATTATCGCGAGCCCATTTATACCCATATAAATCAGCATCCATG
TTGGAATTTAATCGCGGCCTAGAGCAAGACGTTTCCCGTTGAATATGGCTCATAACACCCCTTGTATTAC
TGTTTATGTAAGCAGACAGTTTTATTGTTCATGACCAAAATCCCTTAACGTGAGTTTTCGTTCCACTGAG
CGTCAGACCCCGTAGAAAAGATCAAAGGATCTTCTTGAGATCCTTTTTTTCTGCGCGTAATCTGCTGCTT
GCAAACAAAAAAACCACCGCTACCAGCGGTGGTTTGTTTGCCGGATCAAGAGCTACCAACTCTTTTTCCG
AAGGTAACTGGCTTCAGCAGAGCGCAGATACCAAATACTGTCCTTCTAGTGTAGCCGTAGTTAGGCCACC
ACTTCAAGAACTCTGTAGCACCGCCTACATACCTCGCTCTGCTAATCCTGTTACCAGTGGCTGCTGCCAG
TGGCGATAAGTCGTGTCTTACCGGGTTGGACTCAAGACGATAGTTACCGGATAAGGCGCAGCGGTCGGGC
TGAACGGGGGGTTCGTGCACACAGCCCAGCTTGGAGCGAACGACCTACACCGAACTGAGATACCTACAGC
GTGAGCTATGAGAAAGCGCCACGCTTCCCGAAGGGAGAAAGGCGGACAGGTATCCGGTAAGCGGCAGGGT
CGGAACAGGAGAGCGCACGAGGGAGCTTCCAGGGGGAAACGCCTGGTATCTTTATAGTCCTGTCGGGTTT
CGCCACCTCTGACTTGAGCGTCGATTTTTGTGATGCTCGTCAGGGGGGCGGAGCCTATGGAAAAACGCCA
GCAACGCGGCCTTTTTACGGTTCCTGGCCTTTTGCTGGCCTTTTGCTCACATGTTCTTTCCTGCGTTATC
CCCTGATTCTGTGGATAACCGTATTACCGCCTTTGAGTGAGCTGATACCGCTCGCCGCAGCCGAACGACC
GAGCGCAGCGAGTCAGTGAGCGAGGAAGCGGAAGAGCGCCTGATGCGGTATTTTCTCCTTACGCATCTGT
GCGGTATTTCACACCGCAATGGTGCACTCTCAGTACAATCTGCTCTGATGCCGCATAGTTAAGCCAGTAT
ACACTCCGCTATCGCTACGTGACTGGGTCATGGCTGCGCCCCGACACCCGCCAACACCCGCTGACGCGCC
CTGACGGGCTTGTCTGCTCCCGGCATCCGCTTACAGACAAGCTGTGACCGTCTCCGGGAGCTGCATGTGT
CAGAGGTTTTCACCGTCATCACCGAAACGCGCGAGGCAGCTGCGGTAAAGCTCATCAGCGTGGTCGTGAA
GCGATTCACAGATGTCTGCCTGTTCATCCGCGTCCAGCTCGTTGAGTTTCTCCAGAAGCGTTAATGTCTG
GCTTCTGATAAAGCGGGCCATGTTAAGGGCGGTTTTTTCCTGTTTGGTCACTGATGCCTCCGTGTAAGGG
GGATTTCTGTTCATGGGGGTAATGATACCGATGAAACGAGAGAGGATGCTCACGATACGGGTTACTGATG
ATGAACATGCCCGGTTACTGGAACGTTGTGAGGGTAAACAACTGGCGGTATGGATGCGGCGGGACCAGAG
AAAAATCACTCAGGGTCAATGCCAGCGCTTCGTTAATACAGATGTAGGTGTTCCACAGGGTAGCCAGCAG
CATCCTGCGATGCAGATCCGGAACATAATGGTGCAGGGCGCTGACTTCCGCGTTTCCAGACTTTACGAAA
CACGGAAACCGAAGACCATTCATGTTGTTGCTCAGGTCGCAGACGTTTTGCAGCAGCAGTCGCTTCACGT
TCGCTCGCGTATCGGTGATTCATTCTGCTAACCAGTAAGGCAACCCCGCCAGCCTAGCCGGGTCCTCAAC
GACAGGAGCACGATCATGCGCACCCGTGGGGCCGCCATGCCGGCGATAATGGCCTGCTTCTCGCCGAAAC
GTTTGGTGGCGGGACCAGTGACGAAGGCTTGAGCGAGGGCGTGCAAGATTCCGAATACCGCAAGCGACAG
GCCGATCATCGTCGCGCTCCAGCGAAAGCGGTCCTCGCCGAAAATGACCCAGAGCGCTGCCGGCACCTGT
CCTACGAGTTGCATGATAAAGAAGACAGTCATAAGTGCGGCGACGATAGTCATGCCCCGCGCCCACCGGA
AGGAGCTGACTGGGTTGAAGGCTCTCAAGGGCATCGGTCGAGATCCCGGTGCCTAATGAGTGAGCTAACT
TACATTAATTGCGTTGCGCTCACTGCCCGCTTTCCAGTCGGGAAACCTGTCGTGCCAGCTGCATTAATGA
ATCGGCCAACGCGCGGGGAGAGGCGGTTTGCGTATTGGGCGCCAGGGTGGTTTTTCTTTTCACCAGTGAG
ACGGGCAACAGCTGATTGCCCTTCACCGCCTGGCCCTGAGAGAGTTGCAGCAAGCGGTCCACGCTGGTTT
GCCCCAGCAGGCGAAAATCCTGTTTGATGGTGGTTAACGGCGGGATATAACATGAGCTGTCTTCGGTATC
GTCGTATCCCACTACCGAGATATCCGCACCAACGCGCAGCCCGGACTCGGTAATGGCGCGCATTGCGCCC
AGCGCCATCTGATCGTTGGCAACCAGCATCGCAGTGGGAACGATGCCCTCATTCAGCATTTGCATGGTTT
GTTGAAAACCGGACATGGCACTCCAGTCGCCTTCCCGTTCCGCTATCGGCTGAATTTGATTGCGAGTGAG
ATATTTATGCCAGCCAGCCAGACGCAGACGCGCCGAGACAGAACTTAATGGGCCCGCTAACAGCGCGATT
TGCTGGTGACCCAATGCGACCAGATGCTCCACGCCCAGTCGCGTACCGTCTTCATGGGAGAAAATAATAC
TGTTGATGGGTGTCTGGTCAGAGACATCAAGAAATAACGCCGGAACATTAGTGCAGGCAGCTTCCACAGC
AATGGCATCCTGGTCATCCAGCGGATAGTTAATGATCAGCCCACTGACGCGTTGCGCGAGAAGATTGTGC
ACCGCCGCTTTACAGGCTTCGACGCCGCTTCGTTCTACCATCGACACCACCACGCTGGCACCCAGTTGAT
CGGCGCGAGATTTAATCGCCGCGACAATTTGCGACGGCGCGTGCAGGGCCAGACTGGAGGTGGCAACGCC
AATCAGCAACGACTGTTTGCCCGCCAGTTGTTGTGCCACGCGGTTGGGAATGTAATTCAGCTCCGCCATC
GCCGCTTCCACTTTTTCCCGCGTTTTCGCAGAAACGTGGCTGGCCTGGTTCACCACGCGGGAAACGGTCT
GATAAGAGACACCGGCATACTCTGCGACATCGTATAACGTTACTGGTTTCACATTCACCACCCTGAATTG
ACTCTCTTCCGGGCGCTATCATGCCATACCGCGAAAGGTTTTGCGCCATTCGATGGTGTCCGGGATCTCG
ACGCTCTCCCTTATGCGACTCCTGCATTAGGAAGCAGCCCAGTAGTAGGTTGAGGCCGTTGAGCACCGCC
GCCGCAAGGAATGGTGCATGCAAGGAGATGGCGCCCAACAGTCCCCCGGCCACGGGGCCTGCCACCATAC
CCACGCCGAAACAAGCGCTCATGAGCCCGAAGTGGCGAGCCCGATCTTCCCCATCGGTGATGTCGGCGAT
ATAGGCGCCAGCAACCGCACCTGTGGCGCCGGTGATGCCGGCCACGATGCGTCCGGCGTAGAGGATCGAG
ATCTCGATCCCGCGAAAT
Features (pLannotate 1.2.2; 20 found; start..end, strand, type, name):
      1..19      +  promoter       T7 promoter: promoter for bacteriophage T7 RNA polymerase
     20..44      +  protein_bind   lac operator: The lac repressor binds to the lac operator to inhibit transcription in E. coli. This inhibition can be relieved by adding lactose or isopropyl-β-D-thiogalactopyranoside (IPTG). lac repressor encoded by lacI
     59..81      +  RBS            RBS: efficient ribosome binding site from bacteriophage T7 gene 10 (Olins and Rangwala, 1989)
    100..116     +  CDS            capTEV™ (fragment): composite tag for in vivo biotinylation, TEV protease cleavage, and 6xHis tagging
    127..144     +  CDS            thrombin site: thrombin recognition and cleavage site
   1195..1212    +  CDS            9xHis (fragment): 9xHis affinity tag
   1222..1271    +  CDS            SET1 (fragment): solubility-enhancement tag derived from T7 phage gene 10B
   1279..1326    +  terminator     T7 terminator: transcription terminator for bacteriophage T7 RNA polymerase
   1363..1791    +  rep_origin     f1 ori (sequence partly withheld): f1 bacteriophage origin of replication; arrow indicates direction of (+) strand synthesis
   1844..1901    +  promoter       AmpR promoter (fragment): bla
   1910..2725    -  CDS            KanR: aminoglycoside phosphotransferase; aph(3')-Ia; confers resistance to kanamycin in bacteria or G418 (Geneticin®) in eukaryotes
   2847..3435    +  rep_origin     ori: high-copy-number ColE1/pMB1/pBR322/pUC origin of replication
   3621..3760    -  misc_feature   bom: basis of mobility region from pBR322
   3862..4053    -  CDS            rop: Rop protein, which maintains plasmids at low copy number; rop
   4070..4450    +  CDS            YPB1_ECOLX: Protein predicted: Swiss-Prot protein existence level 4. From Escherichia coli.
   4522..4813    -  CDS            TcR (fragment): tetracycline efflux protein; tet; confers resistance to tetracycline
   4828..4849    -  protein_bind   CAP binding site: CAP binding activates transcription in the presence of cAMP. E. coli catabolite activator protein
   4862..5944    -  CDS            lacI: lac repressor; lacI; The lac repressor binds to the lac operator to inhibit transcription in E. coli. This inhibition can be relieved by adding lactose or isopropyl-β-D-thiogalactopyranoside (IPTG).
   5945..6022    -  promoter       lacI promoter: lacI
   6030..6309    -  CDS            TcR (fragment): tetracycline efflux protein; tet; confers resistance to tetracycline
