[The description below was written by a language model from this plasmid's Addgene catalogue record and pLannotate feature annotations shown in this document.]
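Description:
JGI_017981 is a bacterial expression plasmid built on the pET28b backbone, carrying a synthetic open reading frame designated WP_090596165_1 that was inserted by Gibson assembly into the NdeI/XhoI-opened vector. The record gives only this accession-style name and does not state the protein's function or source organism. The stated purpose places it in a synthetic-biology effort on hydrocarbon structures for fuels and chemicals, so it is presumably one of a batch of candidate enzymes. The sequenced plasmid is 6,330 nt. It is maintained in E. coli through a ColE1/pMB1-type origin and selected with kanamycin via the aph(3')-Ia gene. The catalogue lists it as high copy, although the backbone retains the rop gene and the bom region from pBR322, which normally moderate copy number. An f1 origin is also present, as are short tetracycline-resistance fragments that are non-functional remnants of the pBR322 lineage.

Expression follows the standard pET arrangement. A T7 promoter is followed by a lac operator and the T7 gene 10 ribosome binding site, with a T7 terminator downstream and a plasmid-borne lacI gene supplying repressor. Transcription therefore requires a host providing T7 RNA polymerase and is induced with IPTG. The insert itself is unannotated and occupies the roughly 1 kb gap between the upstream and downstream tag features. Upstream are a short His-tag match (labelled as a capTEV fragment) and a thrombin cleavage site, consistent with a cleavable N-terminal His tag. A second His-tag match lies downstream, but the record does not show whether it is read in frame with the insert. The plasmid appears suited to producing the encoded protein recombinantly for affinity purification and characterisation.
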