Addgene plasmid #158894: JGI_017981
Purpose: Hydrocarbon Structures for Fuels and Chemicals
Depositing lab: Joint Genome Institute.
Backbone
  Vector backbone: pET28b
  Vector type: Synthetic Biology
Growth in bacteria
  Bacterial resistance: Kanamycin, 50 μg/mL
  Growth temperature: 37°C
  Growth strain: Top10
  Copy number: High Copy
Gene/Insert
  Gene/Insert name: WP_090596165_1 (alt name: Batch220_p037)
  Species: Synthetic
  Cloning method: Gibson Cloning
Terms and licenses: Academic/Nonprofit Terms; Industry Terms: Not Available to Industry
Depositor comments: pET28b_NdeIXhoI vector with WP_090596165_1 insert, JGI ICE Registry: https://registry.jgi.doe.gov/entry/17981
How to cite: JGI_017981 was a gift from Joint Genome Institute (Addgene plasmid # 158894 ; http://n2t.net/addgene:158894 ; RRID:Addgene_158894)
