>Addgene plasmid #158894 | JGI_017981 | depositor partial sequence | sequence record 306604 | gene insert with vector overlaps
AGCAGCGGCCTGGTGCCGCGCGGCAGCCATATGGCTTCAACCGCGACGACCAGTCTGCGCAACGCATATC
GCTTACAAGATACTGTGATTCTGTCTGCCACCGCAGTTGAGGCCCCAGAACGTGTCACCAGCGCTTGGAT
TGACGAGCAACTCAGCGAGACCTATTCACGGCTAAGCATGACCCCGGGCAAGTTTGAGGAACTGGCAGGT
GTCGTGGCTCGCCGCTGGTGGCCCAGTGGCGTCTCCTTTATAGATGGAGCAGCAGAAGCAGGGGCAAAAG
CTCTCGCAGAAGCCGGCGTGGAACCGGGACAAGTGGGGCTTCTGATTAATACCAGCGTTTCTAAAGATCA
CCTTGAACCATCTGCAGCTGTCCAAGTACATGACGCGATTGGCCTGCCGGCTACCTGTCTGAATTTTGAT
ATTTCCAACGCCTGTCTTGGCTTTATAAACGGAATGCAGGTGGCTGGAACTATGATTGATGCGGGGCAGA
TTGATTACGCCCTGATTGTGAACAGTGAGAATATACGGGGATTACAGGAGAAAGCGATCGCACGCCTGCA
GCGTCCGGAGACCACGGTTGCGGAAGTTCGTGAGCAGTTTGCCACATTAACCCTGGGTTGTGGGGCGACC
GCTATGGTTTTGGGCCGGGGAGACCAAAGCTCGGGGGGTCATCGCCTCTTAGGGGGTACTCATAAAAGTG
CAACGCATCATCATGATCTCTGTGTTGGCGATCTTTCGTTTATGAGAACCGACACACGCGGTCTGTTTGA
GGCAGGATTAGCACTGGCTCTCGAAACCTTCGAAGACTCCGCGGAAGAGTTTGGATGGCATGAGGTCGAC
CACTTAGTCAGCCATCAGACTTCTCTGGTGCATATAGCTGCGCTATGCGCTCGCCTGGGGCTGGATCAGG
CGAAATTTCCTCTTAGCCTGCCAGAATTTGGTAATATGGGCCCAGCCGCGGCGCCGTTTACATTAGCTAC
CAGCCAGGATCGTTTTGAACCAGGAGATAGAGTTATGATGCTCGGAATTGGCTCAGGTCTCAACACATCA
TTCGCCGATATCCTTTGGTGACTCGAGCACCACCACCACCACCACTGAGATCCG
